Addgene plasmid #202989: Salsa-BC148-P2E4
Purpose: Expression of barcoded reporter plasmid for PRESTO-Salsa; EGFP/BC148
Depositing lab: Noah Palm. Depositing organization: Yale University. Publication: Highly multiplexed bioactivity screening reveals human and microbiota metabolome-GPCRome interactions. Chen H, Rosen CE, Gonzalez-Hernandez JA, Song D, Potempa J, Ring AM, Palm NW. Cell. 2023 Jul 6;186(14):3095-3110.e19. doi: 10.1016/j.cell.2023.05.024. Epub 2023 Jun 14. PubMed 37321219.
Backbone
  Vector backbone: pCER206
  Vector type: Mammalian Expression
Growth in bacteria
  Bacterial resistance: Ampicillin, 100 μg/mL
  Growth temperature: 37°C
  Growth strain: DH5alpha
  Copy number: High Copy
Gene/Insert
  Gene/Insert name: EGFP/BC148
  Species: Synthetic
  Insert size (bp): 730
  Promoter: Tet Response Element (TRE)
  Cloning method: Restriction Enzyme; 5′ cloning site BsrGI (not destroyed); 3′ cloning site HindIII (not destroyed)
  Sequencing primers: 5′ Custom primer (GAAGCGCGATCACATGG)
Terms and licenses: Academic/Nonprofit Terms; Industry Terms: Not Available to Industry
How to cite: Salsa-BC148-P2E4 was a gift from Noah Palm (Addgene plasmid # 202989 ; http://n2t.net/addgene:202989 ; RRID:Addgene_202989)
