[The description below was written by a language model from this plasmid's Addgene catalogue record and pLannotate feature annotations shown in this document.]
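Description:
Salsa-BC148-P2E4 is a mammalian expression reporter plasmid built on the pCER206 backbone and is one member of a set of barcoded reporters for PRESTO-Salsa, a highly multiplexed GPCR bioactivity screening approach. It is propagated in E. coli as a high-copy plasmid through a ColE1/pUC-type origin and selected with ampicillin via a β-lactamase (AmpR) cassette driven by its own promoter. No mammalian selection marker is evident in the annotation. Short fragments matching lacI, SV40 large T antigen and an aminoglycoside phosphotransferase appear to be backbone remnants rather than functional genes.

The payload is a synthetic insert of about 730 bp, EGFP/BC148, consisting of mammalian codon-optimized EGFP with a short barcode (BC148). It was cloned between retained BsrGI and HindIII sites, and an SV40 polyadenylation signal lies downstream. The barcode itself is not annotated in the feature table, but the cloning sites and insert size suggest it lies just after the EGFP coding sequence, so that it would be carried in the reporter transcript. Expression is controlled by a tetracycline response element. The annotation shows a tetO array flanked on one side by a TRE3G-type promoter fragment facing EGFP and on the other by a minimal CMV promoter pointing the opposite way toward a rabbit β-globin intron, a globin exon fragment and a β-globin poly(A) signal. This suggests a bidirectional Tet-responsive arrangement in which no coding insert is annotated on the second arm.

TRE reporters are activated when a tetracycline transactivator binds the operator repeats, so the abundance of the barcoded EGFP transcript can report receptor activation, with the unique barcode presumably allowing many receptor-specific reporters to be pooled and read out by sequencing. The record does not state which receptor is paired with BC148.
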