Features (pLannotate 1.2.2; 17 found; start..end, strand, type, name):
      2..55      +  CDS            lacI (fragment): lac repressor; lacI; The lac repressor binds to the lac operator to inhibit transcription in E. coli. This inhibition can be relieved by adding lactose or isopropyl-β-D-thiogalactopyranoside (IPTG).
    388..443     -  polyA_signal   β-globin poly(A) signal: rabbit β-globin polyadenylation signal (Gil and Proudfoot, 1987)
    518..640     -  CDS            HBB: HBB_COLGU - Experimental evidence at transcript level: Swiss-Prot protein existence level 2. Involved in oxygen transport from the lung to the various peripheral tissues. From Colobus guereza (Mantled guereza) (Eastern black-and-white colobus monkey).
    644..1216    -  intron         β-globin intron: intron from rabbit β-globin gene
   1312..1343    -  misc_feature   MCS (fragment): pUC18/19 multiple cloning site
   1437..1475    -  promoter       minimal CMV promoter: human cytomegalovirus (CMV) immediate early promoter
   1493..1708    -  protein_bind   tetracycline response element (fragment): contains seven copies of the tetracycline operator tetO tetracycline repressor TetR
   1708..1753    +  promoter       TRE3GV promoter (fragment): 3rd-generation Tet-responsive promoter that can be activated by binding of Tet-On® 3G, optimized for retroviral and lentiviral vectors
   1829..1856    +  misc_feature   MCS (fragment): pBluescript multiple cloning site
   1861..2580    +  CDS            EGFP: the original enhanced GFP (Yang et al., 1996) mammalian codon-optimized
   2591..2613    +  misc_feature   MCS (fragment): pBluescript multiple cloning site
   2627..2761    -  polyA_signal   SV40 poly(A) signal: SV40 polyadenylation signal
   2784..2867    -  CDS            large T antigen (fragment): large T antigen from SV40 (simian virus 40)
   2861..3091    -  CDS            str (fragment): STR_KLEPN - Protein inferred from homology: Swiss-Prot protein existence level 3. The aminoglycoside phosphotransferases achieve inactivation of their antibiotic substrates by phosphorylation. From Klebsiella pneumoniae.
   3210..3314    +  promoter       AmpR promoter: bla
   3315..4175    +  CDS            AmpR: β-lactamase; bla; confers resistance to ampicillin, carbenicillin, and related antibiotics
   4346..4934    +  rep_origin     ori: high-copy-number ColE1/pMB1/pBR322/pUC origin of replication
>Addgene plasmid #202989 | Salsa-BC148-P2E4 | addgene full sequence | sequence record 421348 | Addgene NGS Result
AGCGCCCAATACGCAAACCGCCTCTCCCCGCGCGTTGGCCGATTCATTAATGCAGTCGAGGGATCTCCAT
AAGAGAAGAGGGACAGCTATGACTGGGAGTAGTCAGGAGAGGAGGAAAAATCTGGCTAGTAAAACATGTA
AGGAAAATTTTAGGGATGTTAAAGAAAAAAATAACACAAAACAAAATATAAAAAAAATCTAACCTCAAGT
CAAGGCTTTTCTATGGAATAAGGAATGGACAGCAGGGGGCTGTTTCATATACTGATGACCTCTTTATAGC
CAACCTTTGTTCATGGCAGCCAGCATATGGGCATATGTTGCCAAACTCTAAACCAAATACTCATTCTGAT
GTTTTAAATGATTTGCCCTCCCATATGTCCTTCCGAGTGAGAGACACAAAAAATTCCAACACACTATTGC
AATGAAAATAAATTTCCTTTATTAGCCAGAAGTCAGATGCTCAAGGGGCTTCATGATGTCCCCATAATTT
TTGGCAGAGGGAAAAAGATCGATCTCAGTGGTATTTGTGAGCCAGGGCATTGGCCACACCAGCCACCACC
TTCTGATAGGCAGCCTGCACCTGAGGAGTGAATTCTTTGCCAAAATGATGAGACAGCACAACAACCAGCA
CGTTGCCCAGGAGCTGTAGGAAAGAGAAGAAGGCATGAACATGGTTAGCAGAGGGGCCCGGTTTGGACTC
AGAGTATTTTATCCTCATCTCAAACAGTGTATATCATTGTAACCATAAAGAGAAAGGCAGGATGATGACC
AGGGTGTAGTTGTTTCTACCAATAAGAATATTTCCACGCCAGCCAGAATTTATATGCAGAAATATTCTAC
CTTATCATTTAATTATAACAATTGTTCTCTAAAACTGTGCTGAAGTACAATATAATATACCCTGATTGCC
TTGAAAAAAAAGTGATTAGAGAAAGTACTTACAATCTGACAAATAAACAAAAGTGAATTTAAAAATTCGT
TACAAATGCAAGCTAAAGTTTAACGAAAAAGTTACAGAAAATGAAAAGAAAATAAGAGGAGACAATGGTT
GTCAACAGAGTAGAAAGTGAAAGAAACAAAATTATCATGAGGGTCCATGGTGATACAAGGGACATCTTCC
CATTCTAAACAACACCCTGAAAACTTTGCCCCCTCCATATAACATGAATTTTACAATAGCGAAAAAGAAA
GAACAATCAAGGGTCCCCAAACTCACCCTGAAGTTCTCAGCTCTAGAGATATCGTCGAGGCCGCGCTAGC
GTTTAAACTGTCGACCTTAATTAAGAGATCTGCTCGAGGCGCGTCAGCTGACTAGAGGATCCCCGGGTAC
CGAGCTCGAATTCGGGGCCGCGGAGGCTGGATCGGTCCCGGTGTCTTCTATGGAGGTCAAAACAGCGTGG
ATGGCGTCTCCAGGCGATCTGACGGTTCACTAAACGAGCTCTGCTTATATAGGCCTCCCACCGTACACGC
CTACCTCGACCCGGGTACCGAGCTCGACTTTCACTTTTCTCTATCACTGATAGGGAGTGGTAAACTCGAC
TTTCACTTTTCTCTATCACTGATAGGGAGTGGTAAACTCGACTTTCACTTTTCTCTATCACTGATAGGGA
GTGGTAAACTCGACTTTCACTTTTCTCTATCACTGATAGGGAGTGGTAAACTCGACTTTCACTTTTCTCT
ATCACTGATAGGGAGTGGTAAACTCGACCTATATAAGCAGAGCTCGTTTAGTGAACCGTCAGATCGCCTG
GAGACGCCATCCACGCTGTTTTGACCTCCATAGAAGACACCGGGACCGATCCAGCCTCCGCGGCCCCGAA
TTCCTGCAGCGGCCGCTCTAGAACTAGTGGATCCCCGCGGATGGTGAGCAAGGGCGAGGAGCTGTTCACC
GGGGTGGTGCCCATCCTGGTCGAGCTGGACGGCGACGTAAACGGCCACAAGTTCAGCGTGTCCGGCGAGG
GCGAGGGCGATGCCACCTACGGCAAGCTGACCCTGAAGTTCATCTGCACCACCGGCAAGCTGCCCGTGCC
CTGGCCCACCCTCGTGACCACCCTGACCTACGGCGTGCAGTGCTTCAGCCGCTACCCCGACCACATGAAG
CAGCACGACTTCTTCAAGTCCGCCATGCCCGAAGGCTACGTCCAGGAGCGCACCATCTTCTTCAAGGACG
ACGGCAACTACAAGACCCGCGCCGAGGTGAAGTTCGAGGGCGACACCCTGGTGAACCGCATCGAGCTGAA
GGGCATCGACTTCAAGGAGGACGGCAACATCCTGGGGCACAAGCTGGAGTACAACTACAACAGCCACAAC
GTCTATATCATGGCCGACAAGCAGAAGAACGGCATCAAGGTGAACTTCAAGATCCGCCACAACATCGAGG
ACGGCAGCGTGCAGCTCGCCGACCACTACCAGCAGAACACCCCCATCGGCGACGGCCCCGTGCTGCTGCC
CGACAACCACTACCTGAGCACCCAGTCCGCCCTGAGCAAAGACCCCAACGAGAAGCGCGATCACATGGTC
CTGCTGGAGTTCGTGACCGCCGCCGGGATCACTCTCGGCATGGACGAGCTGTACAAGTAATGATCTCTAT
GAATTCGATATCAAGCTTGTCGACCTAGTTCTAGAGGATCCAGACATGATAAGATACATTGATGAGTTTG
GACAAACCACAACTAGAATGCAGTGAAAAAAATGCTTTATTTGTGAAATTTGTGATGCTATTGCTTTATT
TGTAACCATTATAAGCTGCAATAAACAAGTTAACAACAACAATTGCATTCATTTTATGTTTCAGGTTCAG
GGGGAGGTGTGGGAGGTTTTTTAAAGCAAGTAAAACCTCTACAAATGTGGTATGGCTGATTATGATCCTG
CAAGCCTCGTCGTCCTGGCCGGACCACGCTATCTGTGCAAGGTCCCCGGCCCCGGACGCGCGCTCCATGA
GCAGAGCGCCCGCCGCCGAGGCGAAGACTCGGGCGGCGCCCTGCCCGTCCCACCAGGTCAACAGGCGGTA
ACCGGCCTCTTCATCGGGAATGCGCGCGACCTTCAGCATCGCCGGCATGTCCCCCTGGCGGACGGGAAGT
ATCCAGCTCGACCAAGCTGGCCGCGTCGAGTGAAGACGAAAGGGCCTCGTGATACGCCTATTTTTATAGG
TTAATGTCATGATAATAATGGTTTCTTAGACGTCAGGTGGCACTTTTCGGGGAAATGTGCGCGGAACCCC
TATTTGTTTATTTTTCTAAATACATTCAAATATGTATCCGCTCATGAGACAATAACCCTGATAAATGCTT
CAATAATATTGAAAAAGGAAGAGTATGAGTATTCAACATTTCCGTGTCGCCCTTATTCCCTTTTTTGCGG
CATTTTGCCTTCCTGTTTTTGCTCACCCAGAAACGCTGGTGAAAGTAAAAGATGCTGAAGATCAGTTGGG
TGCACGAGTGGGTTACATCGAACTGGATCTCAACAGCGGTAAGATCCTTGAGAGTTTTCGCCCCGAAGAA
CGTTTTCCAATGATGAGCACTTTTAAAGTTCTGCTATGTGGCGCGGTATTATCCCGTGTTGACGCCGGGC
AAGAGCAACTCGGTCGCCGCATACACTATTCTCAGAATGACTTGGTTGAGTACTCACCAGTCACAGAAAA
GCATCTTACGGATGGCATGACAGTAAGAGAATTATGCAGTGCTGCCATAACCATGAGTGATAACACTGCG
GCCAACTTACTTCTGACAACGATCGGAGGACCGAAGGAGCTAACCGCTTTTTTGCACAACATGGGGGATC
ATGTAACTCGCCTTGATCGTTGGGAACCGGAGCTGAATGAAGCCATACCAAACGACGAGCGTGACACCAC
GATGCCTGTAGCAATGGCAACAACGTTGCGCAAACTATTAACTGGCGAACTACTTACTCTAGCTTCCCGG
CAACAATTAATAGACTGGATGGAGGCGGATAAAGTTGCAGGACCACTTCTGCGCTCGGCCCTTCCGGCTG
GCTGGTTTATTGCTGATAAATCTGGAGCCGGTGAGCGTGGGTCTCGCGGTATCATTGCAGCACTGGGGCC
AGATGGTAAGCCCTCCCGTATCGTAGTTATCTACACGACGGGGAGTCAGGCAACTATGGATGAACGAAAT
AGACAGATCGCTGAGATAGGTGCCTCACTGATTAAGCATTGGTAACTGTCAGACCAAGTTTACTCATATA
TACTTTAGATTGATTTAAAACTTCATTTTTAATTTAAAAGGATCTAGGTGAAGATCCTTTTTGATAATCT
CATGACCAAAATCCCTTAACGTGAGTTTTCGTTCCACTGAGCGTCAGACCCCGTAGAAAAGATCAAAGGA
TCTTCTTGAGATCCTTTTTTTCTGCGCGTAATCTGCTGCTTGCAAACAAAAAAACCACCGCTACCAGCGG
TGGTTTGTTTGCCGGATCAAGAGCTACCAACTCTTTTTCCGAAGGTAACTGGCTTCAGCAGAGCGCAGAT
ACCAAATACTGTTCTTCTAGTGTAGCCGTAGTTAGGCCACCACTTCAAGAACTCTGTAGCACCGCCTACA
TACCTCGCTCTGCTAATCCTGTTACCAGTGGCTGCTGCCAGTGGCGATAAGTCGTGTCTTACCGGGTTGG
ACTCAAGACGATAGTTACCGGATAAGGCGCAGCGGTCGGGCTGAACGGGGGGTTCGTGCACACAGCCCAG
CTTGGAGCGAACGACCTACACCGAACTGAGATACCTACAGCGTGAGCTATGAGAAAGCGCCACGCTTCCC
GAAGGGAGAAAGGCGGACAGGTATCCGGTAAGCGGCAGGGTCGGAACAGGAGAGCGCACGAGGGAGCTTC
CAGGGGGAAACGCCTGGTATCTTTATAGTCCTGTCGGGTTTCGCCACCTCTGACTTGAGCGTCGATTTTT
GTGATGCTCGTCAGGGGGGCGGAGCCTATGGAAAAACGCCAGCAACGCGGCCTTTTTACGGTTCCTGGCC
TTTTGCTGGCCTTTTGCTCACATGTTCTTTCCTGCGTTATCCCCTGATTCTGTGGATAACCGTATTACCG
CCTTTGAGTGAGCTGATACCGCTCGCCGCAGCCGAACGACCGAGCGCAGCGAGTCAGTGAGCGAGGAAGC
GGAAG
