>Addgene plasmid #202989 | Salsa-BC148-P2E4 | depositor partial sequence | sequence record 393862 | BC148
TGATCTCTAT
